Addgene plasmid #164498: pETM10 with rat Δ192Annexin A11
Purpose: For bacterial expression of rat His-tagged Δ192Annexin A11
Depositing lab: Anni Vedeler. Depositing organization: University of Bergen. Publication: Structure of the ALS Mutation Target Annexin A11 Reveals a Stabilising N-Terminal Segment. Lillebostad PAG, Raasakka A, Hjellbrekke SJ, Patil S, Rostbo T, Hollas H, Sakya SA, Szigetvari PD, Vedeler A, Kursula P. Biomolecules. 2020 Apr 24;10(4). pii: biom10040660. doi: 10.3390/biom10040660. PubMed 32344647.
Backbone
  Vector backbone: pET
  Backbone manufacturer: Gunter Stier
  Vector type: Bacterial Expression
Growth in bacteria
  Bacterial resistance: Kanamycin, 50 μg/mL
  Growth temperature: 37°C
  Growth strain: DH5alpha
  Copy number: Low Copy
Gene/Insert
  Gene/Insert name: rat Δ192Annexin A11
  Species: R. norvegicus (rat)
  Insert size (bp): 900
  Mutation: N-terminal truncation
  Entrez Gene: Anxa11
  Promoter: T7
  Tag / fusion protein: His (N terminal on insert)
  Cloning method: Restriction Enzyme; 5′ cloning site NcoI (not destroyed); 3′ cloning site Acc65I (not destroyed)
  Sequencing primers: 5′ Unknown
Resource information
  A portion of this plasmid was derived from a plasmid made by: The cDNAs were obtained by us by using PC12 cells, RT-PCR and specific primers. The cDNAs are inserted in the pETM10 vector between the NcoI and Acc65I (Kpn) sites. The vector, pETM10, is an EMBL vector, which was a generous gift from its maker, Gunter Stier.
Terms and licenses: Academic/Nonprofit Terms; Industry Terms: Not Available to Industry
How to cite: pETM10 with rat Δ192Annexin A11 was a gift from Anni Vedeler (Addgene plasmid # 164498 ; http://n2t.net/addgene:164498 ; RRID:Addgene_164498)
