[The description below was written by a language model from this plasmid's Addgene catalogue record and pLannotate feature annotations shown in this document.]
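Description:
pETM10 with rat Δ192Annexin A11 is a 6.2 kb bacterial expression plasmid built on pETM10, an EMBL derivative of the pET series, for producing a His-tagged, N-terminally truncated form of rat annexin A11 in E. coli. It replicates from a ColE1/pBR322-type origin accompanied by the bom region and the rop gene, which keeps copy number low, consistent with the catalogue entry. Selection is by kanamycin through an aph(3')-Ia cassette. An f1 origin is also present, and short tetracycline-resistance fragments are non-functional remnants of the pBR322 ancestry.

The expression cassette uses a T7 promoter followed by a lac operator and the phage T7 gene 10 ribosome binding site, with a plasmid-borne lacI gene supplying repressor. Transcription therefore depends on T7 RNA polymerase from the host and is inducible with IPTG, and it ends at a T7 terminator. The open reading frame begins with a short N-terminal His tag and continues into the Anxa11 coding fragment of roughly 900 bp, cloned between NcoI and Acc65I. The annotation software matched this fragment to the mouse orthologue, but the record states the cDNA is from rat, obtained by RT-PCR from PC12 cells. The Δ192 name and the recorded N-terminal truncation suggest that the first 192 residues are removed, although the record does not define the boundaries. A second His-tag fragment and a piece of a T7 gene 10B-derived sequence lie downstream of the insert. These are vector-derived, and the record does not say whether they are translated; only the N-terminal tag is listed.

The construct is intended for recombinant production and affinity purification of the truncated protein. The associated publication concerns the structure of annexin A11, a target of ALS mutations, and a stabilising N-terminal segment.
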