Features (pLannotate 1.2.2; 20 found; start..end, strand, type, name):
      1..19      +  promoter       T7 promoter: promoter for bacteriophage T7 RNA polymerase
     20..44      +  protein_bind   lac operator: The lac repressor binds to the lac operator to inhibit transcription in E. coli. This inhibition can be relieved by adding lactose or isopropyl-β-D-thiogalactopyranoside (IPTG). lac repressor encoded by lacI
     59..81      +  RBS            RBS: efficient ribosome binding site from bacteriophage T7 gene 10 (Olins and Rangwala, 1989)
     94..112     +  CDS            7xHis (fragment): 6xHis affinity tag
    121..1053    +  CDS            Anxa11 (fragment): ANX11_MOUSE - Also known as Anx11. Experimental evidence at protein level: Swiss-Prot protein existence level 1. Required for midbody formation and completion of the terminal phase of cytokinesis (By similarity). Binds specifically to calcyclin in a calcium-dependent manner. From Mus musculus (Mouse).
   1109..1126    +  CDS            9xHis (fragment): 9xHis affinity tag
   1136..1185    +  CDS            SET1 (fragment): solubility-enhancement tag derived from T7 phage gene 10B
   1193..1240    +  terminator     T7 terminator: transcription terminator for bacteriophage T7 RNA polymerase
   1277..1705    +  rep_origin     f1 ori (sequence partly withheld): f1 bacteriophage origin of replication; arrow indicates direction of (+) strand synthesis
   1758..1815    +  promoter       AmpR promoter (fragment): bla
   1824..2639    -  CDS            KanR: aminoglycoside phosphotransferase; aph(3')-Ia; confers resistance to kanamycin in bacteria or G418 (Geneticin®) in eukaryotes
   2761..3349    +  rep_origin     ori: high-copy-number ColE1/pMB1/pBR322/pUC origin of replication
   3535..3674    -  misc_feature   bom: basis of mobility region from pBR322
   3776..3967    -  CDS            rop: Rop protein, which maintains plasmids at low copy number; rop
   3984..4364    +  CDS            YPB1_ECOLX: Protein predicted: Swiss-Prot protein existence level 4. From Escherichia coli.
   4436..4727    -  CDS            TcR (fragment): tetracycline efflux protein; tet; confers resistance to tetracycline
   4742..4763    -  protein_bind   CAP binding site: CAP binding activates transcription in the presence of cAMP. E. coli catabolite activator protein
   4776..5858    -  CDS            lacI: lac repressor; lacI; The lac repressor binds to the lac operator to inhibit transcription in E. coli. This inhibition can be relieved by adding lactose or isopropyl-β-D-thiogalactopyranoside (IPTG).
   5859..5936    -  promoter       lacI promoter: lacI
   5944..6223    -  CDS            TcR (fragment): tetracycline efflux protein; tet; confers resistance to tetracycline
>Addgene plasmid #164498 | pETM10 with rat Δ192Annexin A11 | addgene full sequence | sequence record 328547 | Addgene NGS Result
TAATACGACTCACTATAGGGGAATTGTGAGCGGATAACAATTCCCCTCTAGAAATAATTTTGTTTAACTT
TAAGAAGGAGATATACCATGAAACATCACCATCACCATCACCCCATGGGTACCGATGCTTCTGGATTTGA
CCCCTTGCGAGATGCTGAGGTCCTGCGGAAGGCTATGAAGGGCTTCGGAACGGATGAACAGGCCATTATC
GACTGCCTAGGGAGCCGGTCCAACAAGCAGCGGCAGCAGATCCTGCTGTCCTTCAAGACGGCCTATGGCA
AGGATCTGATCAAAGACCTAAAGTCAGAGCTGTCAGGAAACTTCGAGAAGACTATCCTGGCCCTGATGAA
GACCCCGGTCCTGTTTGATGTCTATGAGATAAAGGAAGCTATCAAGGGGGCTGGTACTGATGAAGCCTGC
CTGATTGAGATCCTGGCTTCCCGAAGTAACGAGCACATCCGGGAGCTAAACAGAGCCTACAAAACAGAGT
TCAAAAAGACTTTGGAGGAGGCCATTCGAAGTGACACATCAGGACACTTCCAGAGACTCCTCATCTCTCT
CTCTCAGGGAAACCGTGATGAAAGCACAAACGTGGACATGTCCCTTGTCCAGAGAGATGTCCAGGAGCTG
TACGCAGCTGGGGAGAACCGCCTGGGAACAGATGAATCCAAGTTCAACGCAATTCTGTGCTCCCGGAGCC
GGGCCCACCTCGTGGCAGTTTTCAACGAGTATCAGAGGATGACAGGCCGAGACATCGAGAAGAGCATCTG
CCGGGAGATGTCTGGGGACCTGGAGCAGGGCATGCTGGCTGTGGTGAAATGCCTCAAGAACACCCCTGCC
TTCTTTGCCGAAAGGCTCAACAAGGCTATGAGGGGAGCAGGAACAAAAGACCGGACCCTGATTCGCATCA
TGGTGTCTCGAAGCGAGCTTGACCTGCTGGATATCCGAGCAGAGTATAAGCGGATGTACGGCAAGTCACT
GTACCACGATATCACGGGAGACACTTCTGGGGATTATCGGAAGATCCTGCTGAAGATCTGTGGTGGCAAC
GACTGAGGTACCGGATCCGAATTCGAGCTCCGTCGACAAGCTTGCGGCCGCACTCGAGCACCACCACCAC
CACCACTGAGATCCGGCTGCTAACAAAGCCCGAAAGGAAGCTGAGTTGGCTGCTGCCACCGCTGAGCAAT
AACTAGCATAACCCCTTGGGGCCTCTAAACGGGTCTTGAGGGGTTTTTTGCTGAAAGGAGGAACTATATC
CGGATTGGCGAATGGG
[124 nt withheld, positions 1277-1400]
C
[91 nt withheld, positions 1402-1492]
A
[49 nt withheld, positions 1494-1542]
CCTTTGACGTTGGAGTCCACGTTCTTT
[37 nt withheld, positions 1570-1606]
ACCCTATCTCGGTCTATTCTTTTGATTTATAAGGGATTTTGCCGATTTCGGCCTATTGGTTAAAAAATGA
GCTGATTTAACAAAAATTTAACGCGAATTTTAACAAAATATTAACGCTTACAATTTAGGTGGCACTTTTC
GGGGAAATGTGCGCGGAACCCCTATTTGTTTATTTTTCTAAATACATTCAAATATGTATCCGCTCATGAA
TTAATTCTTAGAAAAACTCATCGAGCATCAAATGAAACTGCAATTTATTCATATCAGGATTATCAATACC
ATATTTTTGAAAAAGCCGTTTCTGTAATGAAGGAGAAAACTCACCGAGGCAGTTCCATAGGATGGCAAGA
TCCTGGTATCGGTCTGCGATTCCGACTCGTCCAACATCAATACAACCTATTAATTTCCCCTCGTCAAAAA
TAAGGTTATCAAGTGAGAAATCACCATGAGTGACGACTGAATCCGGTGAGAATGGCAAAAGTTTATGCAT
TTCTTTCCAGACTTGTTCAACAGGCCAGCCATTACGCTCGTCATCAAAATCACTCGCATCAACCAAACCG
TTATTCATTCGTGATTGCGCCTGAGCGAGACGAAATACGCGATCGCTGTTAAAAGGACAATTACAAACAG
GAATCGAATGCAACCGGCGCAGGAACACTGCCAGCGCATCAACAATATTTTCACCTGAATCAGGATATTC
TTCTAATACCTGGAATGCTGTTTTCCCGGGGATCGCAGTGGTGAGTAACCATGCATCATCAGGAGTACGG
ATAAAATGCTTGATGGTCGGAAGAGGCATAAATTCCGTCAGCCAGTTTAGTCTGACCATCTCATCTGTAA
CATCATTGGCAACGCTACCTTTGCCATGTTTCAGAAACAACTCTGGCGCATCGGGCTTCCCATACAATCG
ATAGATTGTCGCACCTGATTGCCCGACATTATCGCGAGCCCATTTATACCCATATAAATCAGCATCCATG
TTGGAATTTAATCGCGGCCTAGAGCAAGACGTTTCCCGTTGAATATGGCTCATAACACCCCTTGTATTAC
TGTTTATGTAAGCAGACAGTTTTATTGTTCATGACCAAAATCCCTTAACGTGAGTTTTCGTTCCACTGAG
CGTCAGACCCCGTAGAAAAGATCAAAGGATCTTCTTGAGATCCTTTTTTTCTGCGCGTAATCTGCTGCTT
GCAAACAAAAAAACCACCGCTACCAGCGGTGGTTTGTTTGCCGGATCAAGAGCTACCAACTCTTTTTCCG
AAGGTAACTGGCTTCAGCAGAGCGCAGATACCAAATACTGTCCTTCTAGTGTAGCCGTAGTTAGGCCACC
ACTTCAAGAACTCTGTAGCACCGCCTACATACCTCGCTCTGCTAATCCTGTTACCAGTGGCTGCTGCCAG
TGGCGATAAGTCGTGTCTTACCGGGTTGGACTCAAGACGATAGTTACCGGATAAGGCGCAGCGGTCGGGC
TGAACGGGGGGTTCGTGCACACAGCCCAGCTTGGAGCGAACGACCTACACCGAACTGAGATACCTACAGC
GTGAGCTATGAGAAAGCGCCACGCTTCCCGAAGGGAGAAAGGCGGACAGGTATCCGGTAAGCGGCAGGGT
CGGAACAGGAGAGCGCACGAGGGAGCTTCCAGGGGGAAACGCCTGGTATCTTTATAGTCCTGTCGGGTTT
CGCCACCTCTGACTTGAGCGTCGATTTTTGTGATGCTCGTCAGGGGGGCGGAGCCTATGGAAAAACGCCA
GCAACGCGGCCTTTTTACGGTTCCTGGCCTTTTGCTGGCCTTTTGCTCACATGTTCTTTCCTGCGTTATC
CCCTGATTCTGTGGATAACCGTATTACCGCCTTTGAGTGAGCTGATACCGCTCGCCGCAGCCGAACGACC
GAGCGCAGCGAGTCAGTGAGCGAGGAAGCGGAAGAGCGCCTGATGCGGTATTTTCTCCTTACGCATCTGT
GCGGTATTTCACACCGCAATGGTGCACTCTCAGTACAATCTGCTCTGATGCCGCATAGTTAAGCCAGTAT
ACACTCCGCTATCGCTACGTGACTGGGTCATGGCTGCGCCCCGACACCCGCCAACACCCGCTGACGCGCC
CTGACGGGCTTGTCTGCTCCCGGCATCCGCTTACAGACAAGCTGTGACCGTCTCCGGGAGCTGCATGTGT
CAGAGGTTTTCACCGTCATCACCGAAACGCGCGAGGCAGCTGCGGTAAAGCTCATCAGCGTGGTCGTGAA
GCGATTCACAGATGTCTGCCTGTTCATCCGCGTCCAGCTCGTTGAGTTTCTCCAGAAGCGTTAATGTCTG
GCTTCTGATAAAGCGGGCCATGTTAAGGGCGGTTTTTTCCTGTTTGGTCACTGATGCCTCCGTGTAAGGG
GGATTTCTGTTCATGGGGGTAATGATACCGATGAAACGAGAGAGGATGCTCACGATACGGGTTACTGATG
ATGAACATGCCCGGTTACTGGAACGTTGTGAGGGTAAACAACTGGCGGTATGGATGCGGCGGGACCAGAG
AAAAATCACTCAGGGTCAATGCCAGCGCTTCGTTAATACAGATGTAGGTGTTCCACAGGGTAGCCAGCAG
CATCCTGCGATGCAGATCCGGAACATAATGGTGCAGGGCGCTGACTTCCGCGTTTCCAGACTTTACGAAA
CACGGAAACCGAAGACCATTCATGTTGTTGCTCAGGTCGCAGACGTTTTGCAGCAGCAGTCGCTTCACGT
TCGCTCGCGTATCGGTGATTCATTCTGCTAACCAGTAAGGCAACCCCGCCAGCCTAGCCGGGTCCTCAAC
GACAGGAGCACGATCATGCGCACCCGTGGGGCCGCCATGCCGGCGATAATGGCCTGCTTCTCGCCGAAAC
GTTTGGTGGCGGGACCAGTGACGAAGGCTTGAGCGAGGGCGTGCAAGATTCCGAATACCGCAAGCGACAG
GCCGATCATCGTCGCGCTCCAGCGAAAGCGGTCCTCGCCGAAAATGACCCAGAGCGCTGCCGGCACCTGT
CCTACGAGTTGCATGATAAAGAAGACAGTCATAAGTGCGGCGACGATAGTCATGCCCCGCGCCCACCGGA
AGGAGCTGACTGGGTTGAAGGCTCTCAAGGGCATCGGTCGAGATCCCGGTGCCTAATGAGTGAGCTAACT
TACATTAATTGCGTTGCGCTCACTGCCCGCTTTCCAGTCGGGAAACCTGTCGTGCCAGCTGCATTAATGA
ATCGGCCAACGCGCGGGGAGAGGCGGTTTGCGTATTGGGCGCCAGGGTGGTTTTTCTTTTCACCAGTGAG
ACGGGCAACAGCTGATTGCCCTTCACCGCCTGGCCCTGAGAGAGTTGCAGCAAGCGGTCCACGCTGGTTT
GCCCCAGCAGGCGAAAATCCTGTTTGATGGTGGTTAACGGCGGGATATAACATGAGCTGTCTTCGGTATC
GTCGTATCCCACTACCGAGATATCCGCACCAACGCGCAGCCCGGACTCGGTAATGGCGCGCATTGCGCCC
AGCGCCATCTGATCGTTGGCAACCAGCATCGCAGTGGGAACGATGCCCTCATTCAGCATTTGCATGGTTT
GTTGAAAACCGGACATGGCACTCCAGTCGCCTTCCCGTTCCGCTATCGGCTGAATTTGATTGCGAGTGAG
ATATTTATGCCAGCCAGCCAGACGCAGACGCGCCGAGACAGAACTTAATGGGCCCGCTAACAGCGCGATT
TGCTGGTGACCCAATGCGACCAGATGCTCCACGCCCAGTCGCGTACCGTCTTCATGGGAGAAAATAATAC
TGTTGATGGGTGTCTGGTCAGAGACATCAAGAAATAACGCCGGAACATTAGTGCAGGCAGCTTCCACAGC
AATGGCATCCTGGTCATCCAGCGGATAGTTAATGATCAGCCCACTGACGCGTTGCGCGAGAAGATTGTGC
ACCGCCGCTTTACAGGCTTCGACGCCGCTTCGTTCTACCATCGACACCACCACGCTGGCACCCAGTTGAT
CGGCGCGAGATTTAATCGCCGCGACAATTTGCGACGGCGCGTGCAGGGCCAGACTGGAGGTGGCAACGCC
AATCAGCAACGACTGTTTGCCCGCCAGTTGTTGTGCCACGCGGTTGGGAATGTAATTCAGCTCCGCCATC
GCCGCTTCCACTTTTTCCCGCGTTTTCGCAGAAACGTGGCTGGCCTGGTTCACCACGCGGGAAACGGTCT
GATAAGAGACACCGGCATACTCTGCGACATCGTATAACGTTACTGGTTTCACATTCACCACCCTGAATTG
ACTCTCTTCCGGGCGCTATCATGCCATACCGCGAAAGGTTTTGCGCCATTCGATGGTGTCCGGGATCTCG
ACGCTCTCCCTTATGCGACTCCTGCATTAGGAAGCAGCCCAGTAGTAGGTTGAGGCCGTTGAGCACCGCC
GCCGCAAGGAATGGTGCATGCAAGGAGATGGCGCCCAACAGTCCCCCGGCCACGGGGCCTGCCACCATAC
CCACGCCGAAACAAGCGCTCATGAGCCCGAAGTGGCGAGCCCGATCTTCCCCATCGGTGATGTCGGCGAT
ATAGGCGCCAGCAACCGCACCTGTGGCGCCGGTGATGCCGGCCACGATGCGTCCGGCGTAGAGGATCGAG
ATCTCGATCCCGCGAAAT
