>Addgene plasmid #164498 | pETM10 with rat Δ192Annexin A11 | depositor partial sequence | sequence record 319481 | SH4
CGTACATCCGCTTATACTCTGCTCGGATATCCAGCAGGTCAAGCTCGCTTCGAGACACCATGATGCGAAT
CAGGGTCCGGTCTTTTGTTCCTGCTCCCCTCATAGCCTTGTTGAGCCTTTCGGCAAAGAAGGCAGGGGTG
TTCTTGAGGCATTTCACCACAGCCAGCATGCCCTGCTCCAGGTCCCCAGACATCTCCCGGCAGATGCTCT
TCTCGATGTCTCGGCCTGTCATCCTCTGATACTCGTTGAAAACTGCCACGAGGTGGGCCCGGCTCCGGGA
GCACAGAATTGCGTTGAACTTGGATTCATCTGTTCCCAGGCGGTTCTCCCCAGCTGCGTACAGCTCCTGG
ACATCTCTCTGGACAAGGGACATGTCCACGTTTGTGCTTTCATCACGGTTTCCCTGAGAGAGAGAGATGA
GGAGTCTCTGGAAGTGTCCTGATGTGTCACTTCGAATGGCCTCCTCCAAAGTCTTTTTGAACTCTGTTTT
GTAGGCTCTGTTTAGCTCCCGGATGTGCTCGTTACTTCGGGAAGCCAGGATCTCAATCAGGCAGGCTTCA
TCAGTACCAGCCCCCTTGATAGCTTCCTTTATCTCATAGACATCAAACAGGACCGGGGTCTTCATCAGGG
CCAGGATAGTCTTCTCGAAGTTTCCTGACAGCTCTGACTTTAGGTCTTTGATCAGATCCTTGCCATAGGC
CGTCTTGAAGGACAGCAGGATCTGCTGCCGCTGCTTGTTGGACCGGCTCCCTAGGCAGTCGATAATGGCC
TGTTCATCCGTT
