>Addgene plasmid #164498 | pETM10 with rat Δ192Annexin A11 | depositor partial sequence | sequence record 319482 | SH7
CTCCCCTCATAGCCTTGTTGAGCCTTTCGGCAAAGAAGGCAGGGGTGTTCTTGAGGCATTTCACCACAGC
CAGCATGCCCTGCTCCAGGTCCCCAGACATCTCCCGGCAGATGCTCTTCTCGATGTCTCGGCCTGTCATC
CTCTGATACTCGTTGAAAACTGCCACGAGGTGGGCCCGGCTCCGGGAGCACAGAATTGCGTTGAACTTGG
ATTCATCTGTTCCCAGGCGGTTCTCCCCAGCTGCGTACAGCTCCTGGACATCTCTCTGGACAAGGGACAT
GTCCACGTTTGTGCTTTCATCACGGTTTCCCTGAGAGAGAGAGATGAGGAGTCTCTGGAAGTGTCCTGAT
GTGTCACTTCGAATGGCCTCCTCCAAAGTCTTTTTGAACTCTGTTTTGTAGGCTCTGTTTAGCTCCCGGA
TGTGCTCGTTACTTCGGGAAGCCAGGATCTCAATCAGGCAGGCTTCATCAGTACCAGCCCCCTTGATAGC
TTCCTTTATCTCATAGACATCAAACAGGACCGGGGTCTTCATCAGGGCCAGGATAGTCTTCTCGAAGTTT
CCTGACAGCTCTGACTTTAGGTCTTTGATCAGATCCTTGCCATAGGCCGTCTTGAAGGACAGCAGGATCT
GCTGCCGCTGCTTGTTGGACCGGCTCCCTAGGCAGTCGATAATGGCCTGTTCATCCGTTCCGAAGCCCTT
CATAGCCTTCCG
